Addgene plasmid #247396: cwby0046
Purpose: GGA cloning AGGA-promoter-ccdb-TTCC-GS-HALC5_176-SNAC-6xhis
Depositing lab: David Baker. Publication: Accelerating protein design by scaling experimental characterization. Qian J, Milles LF, Wicky BIM, Ragotte RJ, Motmaen A, Borst AJ, Skotheim R, Ols S, Coventry B, Li X, Kibler RD, Goreshnik I, Exposit M, Lore K, Stewart L, Baker D. Nat Commun. 2026 Aug 20;17(1):9945. doi: 10.1038/s41467-026-76740-9. PubMed 42754580.
Backbone
  Vector backbone: pET29
  Vector type: Bacterial Expression
Growth in bacteria
  Bacterial resistance: Kanamycin, 50 μg/mL
  Growth temperature: 37°C
  Growth strain: NEB Stable
  Copy number: Unknown
Gene/Insert
  Gene/Insert name: ccdb
  Species: Synthetic
  Promoter: T7
  Cloning method: Golden Gate
Terms and licenses: Academic/Nonprofit Terms; Industry Terms: Not Available to Industry
Depositor comments: Please visit https://doi.org/10.1101/2025.08.05.668824 for bioRxiv preprint.
How to cite: cwby0046 was a gift from David Baker (Addgene plasmid # 247396 ; http://n2t.net/addgene:247396 ; RRID:Addgene_247396)
