[The description below was written by a language model from this plasmid's Addgene catalogue record and pLannotate feature annotations shown in this document.]
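Description:
cwby0046 is a pET29-based bacterial expression plasmid built as a Golden Gate entry (destination) vector, in which a ccdB counter-selection cassette occupies the position where a designed protein coding sequence is meant to be inserted. The backbone carries the usual pET elements: a ColE1/pMB1-type origin accompanied by the bom site and the rop gene, which restrains copy number, an f1 origin, a kanamycin resistance gene (aph(3')-Ia) for selection, and lacI with its own promoter. Short tetracycline-resistance fragments and a predicted open reading frame near rop are annotated as well. They look like non-functional pBR322 remnants.

The expression unit runs from a T7 promoter with an adjacent lac operator and the T7 gene 10 ribosome binding site to a T7 terminator, so transcription depends on T7 RNA polymerase and is IPTG-inducible through LacI. Between these lie a ccdA fragment and the full ccdB toxin gene. According to the stated purpose, this stuffer has its own promoter and is flanked by AGGA and TTCC Golden Gate overhangs. Replacing it with an insert removes the gyrase poison, so in ccdB-sensitive strains only recombinant clones survive. The record does not name the type IIS enzyme.

The purpose line also describes a fixed C-terminal module following the TTCC junction: a GS linker, an element called HALC5_176, a SNAC tag (a sequence allowing chemical cleavage) and a 6xHis tag for affinity purification. The feature table detects only the histidine tag in this region, and the function of HALC5_176 is not stated. The associated publication title points to use in high-throughput cloning and expression of designed proteins.
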