Features (pLannotate 1.2.2; 20 found; start..end, strand, type, name):
    286..304     +  promoter       T7 promoter: promoter for bacteriophage T7 RNA polymerase
    305..329     +  protein_bind   lac operator: The lac repressor binds to the lac operator to inhibit transcription in E. coli. This inhibition can be relieved by adding lactose or isopropyl-β-D-thiogalactopyranoside (IPTG). lac repressor encoded by lacI
    344..366     +  RBS            RBS: efficient ribosome binding site from bacteriophage T7 gene 10 (Olins and Rangwala, 1989)
    389..460     +  CDS            ccdA (fragment): CCDA_ECO57 - Also known as H, letA. Experimental evidence at protein level: Swiss-Prot protein existence level 1. Antitoxin component of a type II toxin-antitoxin (TA) system which inhibits the post-segregational killing (PSK) of plasmid-free cells, also referred to as a plasmid addiction system. Binds to and blocks the activity of CcdB; will also remove bound CcdB protein from the CcdB-GyrA complex by forming a CcdA-CcdB complex, a process termed rejuvenation. Functions as a transcriptional corepressor for the ccdAB operon, repression also requires CcdB (By similarity). From Escherichia coli
    494..796     +  CDS            ccdB: CCDB_ECOLI - Also known as G, letB, letD. Experimental evidence at protein level: Swiss-Prot protein existence level 1. Toxic component of a type II toxin-antitoxin (TA) system, functioning in plasmid maintainence. Responsible for the post- segregational killing (PSK) of plasmid-free cells, also referred to as a plasmid addiction system. Half-life of over 2 hours. Cell killing by CcdB is accompanied by filamentation, defects in chromosome and plasmid segregation, defects in cell division, formation of anucleate cells, decreased DNA synthesis and plasmid loss. Interferes with the activity of DN
   1034..1052    +  CDS            9xHis (fragment): 9xHis affinity tag
   1065..1114    +  CDS            SET1 (fragment): solubility-enhancement tag derived from T7 phage gene 10B
   1122..1169    +  terminator     T7 terminator: transcription terminator for bacteriophage T7 RNA polymerase
   1206..1634    +  rep_origin     f1 ori (sequence partly withheld): f1 bacteriophage origin of replication; arrow indicates direction of (+) strand synthesis
   1687..1744    +  promoter       AmpR promoter (fragment): bla
   1753..2568    -  CDS            KanR: aminoglycoside phosphotransferase; aph(3')-Ia; confers resistance to kanamycin in bacteria or G418 (Geneticin®) in eukaryotes
   2690..3278    +  rep_origin     ori: high-copy-number ColE1/pMB1/pBR322/pUC origin of replication
   3464..3603    -  misc_feature   bom: basis of mobility region from pBR322
   3705..3896    -  CDS            rop: Rop protein, which maintains plasmids at low copy number; rop
   3913..4293    +  CDS            YPB1_ECOLX: Protein predicted: Swiss-Prot protein existence level 4. From Escherichia coli.
   4365..4656    -  CDS            TcR (fragment): tetracycline efflux protein; tet; confers resistance to tetracycline
   4671..4692    -  protein_bind   CAP binding site: CAP binding activates transcription in the presence of cAMP. E. coli catabolite activator protein
   4705..5787    -  CDS            lacI: lac repressor; lacI; The lac repressor binds to the lac operator to inhibit transcription in E. coli. This inhibition can be relieved by adding lactose or isopropyl-β-D-thiogalactopyranoside (IPTG).
   5788..5865    -  promoter       lacI promoter: lacI
   5873..260     -  CDS            TcR (fragment) (across the origin): tetracycline efflux protein; tet; confers resistance to tetracycline
>Addgene plasmid #247396 | cwby0046 | addgene full sequence | sequence record 496896 | Addgene NGS Result
ACTCCTGCATTAGGAAGCAGCCCAGTAGTAGGTTGAGGCCGTTGAGCACCGCCGCCGCAAGGAATGGTGC
ATGCAAGGAGATGGCGCCCAACAGTCCCCCGGCCACGGGGCCTGCCACCATACCCACGCCGAAACAAGCG
CTCATGAGCCCGAAGTGGCGAGCCCGATCTTCCCCATCGGTGATGTCGGCGATATAGGCGCCAGCAACCG
CACCTGTGGCGCCGGTGATGCCGGCCACGATGCGTCCGGCGTAGAGGATCGAGATCGATCTCGATCCCGC
GAAATTAATACGACTCACTATAGGGGAATTGTGAGCGGATAACAATTCCCCTCTAGAAATAATTTTGTTT
AACTTTAAGAAGGAGATATACATATGTCAGGAGGAGACCGAAAGCGTATTACAGTGACAGTTGACAGCGA
CAGCTATCAGTTGCTCAAGGCATATATGATGTCAATATCTCCGGTCTGGTATGCACAACCAAGAATGAAG
CCCATGCAGTTTAAGGTTTACACCTATAAAAGAGAGAGCCGTTATCGTCTGTTTGTGGATGTACAGAGTG
ATATTATTGACACGCCCGGGCGACGGATGGTGATCCCCCTGGCCAGTGCACGTCTGCTGTCAGATAAAGT
CTCCCGTGAACTTTACCCGGTGGTGCATATCGGGGATGAAAGCTGGCGCATGATGACCACCGATATGGCC
AGTGTGCCGGTTTCCGTTATCGGGGAAGAAGTGGCTGATCTCAGCCACCGCGAAAATGACATCAAAAACG
CCATTAACCTGATGTTCTGGGGAATATGAACGGTCTCGTTCCGGTATGGATCCGAAAGAACTGGAACGCG
AAGCGCTGAAGAACATTATTAAACTGCCGAAACTGATTCAGGATTTTAAAGATAGCGTGATGAAAGAACT
GAACAAAATTATTGAACTGCTGGAAGAACGCCGCCGCGAAATTGATGAACCGCTGCTGCCGATTATTCGC
AAACTGCAGGAAGAACTGCAGAAGAAAGAAGGATCACATCATTGGGGCAGCACCCACCACCACCACCACC
ACTAATGAGATCCGGCTGCTAACAAAGCCCGAAAGGAAGCTGAGTTGGCTGCTGCCACCGCTGAGCAATA
ACTAGCATAACCCCTTGGGGCCTCTAAACGGGTCTTGAGGGGTTTTTTGCTGAAAGGAGGAACTATATCC
GGATTGGCGAATGGG
[124 nt withheld, positions 1206-1329]
C
[91 nt withheld, positions 1331-1421]
A
[49 nt withheld, positions 1423-1471]
CCTTTGACGTTGGAGTCCACGTTCTTT
[37 nt withheld, positions 1499-1535]
ACCCTATCTCGGTCTATTCTTTTGATTTATAAGGGATTTTGCCGATTTCGGCCTATTGGTTAAAAAATGA
GCTGATTTAACAAAAATTTAACGCGAATTTTAACAAAATATTAACGCTTACAATTTAGGTGGCACTTTTC
GGGGAAATGTGCGCGGAACCCCTATTTGTTTATTTTTCTAAATACATTCAAATATGTATCCGCTCATGAA
TTAATTCTTAGAAAAACTCATCGAGCATCAAATGAAACTGCAATTTATTCATATCAGGATTATCAATACC
ATATTTTTGAAAAAGCCGTTTCTGTAATGAAGGAGAAAACTCACCGAGGCAGTTCCATAGGATGGCAAGA
TCCTGGTATCGGTCTGCGATTCCGACTCGTCCAACATCAATACAACCTATTAATTTCCCCTCGTCAAAAA
TAAGGTTATCAAGTGAGAAATCACCATGAGTGACGACTGAATCCGGTGAGAATGGCAAAAGTTTATGCAT
TTCTTTCCAGACTTGTTCAACAGGCCAGCCATTACGCTCGTCATCAAAATCACTCGCATCAACCAAACCG
TTATTCATTCGTGATTGCGCCTGAGCGAGACGAAATACGCGATCGCTGTTAAAAGGACAATTACAAACAG
GAATCGAATGCAACCGGCGCAGGAACACTGCCAGCGCATCAACAATATTTTCACCTGAATCAGGATATTC
TTCTAATACCTGGAATGCTGTTTTCCCGGGGATCGCAGTGGTGAGTAACCATGCATCATCAGGAGTACGG
ATAAAATGCTTGATGGTCGGAAGAGGCATAAATTCCGTCAGCCAGTTTAGTCTGACCATCTCATCTGTAA
CATCATTGGCAACGCTACCTTTGCCATGTTTCAGAAACAACTCTGGCGCATCGGGCTTCCCATACAATCG
ATAGATTGTCGCACCTGATTGCCCGACATTATCGCGAGCCCATTTATACCCATATAAATCAGCATCCATG
TTGGAATTTAATCGCGGCCTAGAGCAAGACGTTTCCCGTTGAATATGGCTCATAACACCCCTTGTATTAC
TGTTTATGTAAGCAGACAGTTTTATTGTTCATGACCAAAATCCCTTAACGTGAGTTTTCGTTCCACTGAG
CGTCAGACCCCGTAGAAAAGATCAAAGGATCTTCTTGAGATCCTTTTTTTCTGCGCGTAATCTGCTGCTT
GCAAACAAAAAAACCACCGCTACCAGCGGTGGTTTGTTTGCCGGATCAAGAGCTACCAACTCTTTTTCCG
AAGGTAACTGGCTTCAGCAGAGCGCAGATACCAAATACTGTCCTTCTAGTGTAGCCGTAGTTAGGCCACC
ACTTCAAGAACTCTGTAGCACCGCCTACATACCTCGCTCTGCTAATCCTGTTACCAGTGGCTGCTGCCAG
TGGCGATAAGTCGTGTCTTACCGGGTTGGACTCAAGACGATAGTTACCGGATAAGGCGCAGCGGTCGGGC
TGAACGGGGGGTTCGTGCACACAGCCCAGCTTGGAGCGAACGACCTACACCGAACTGAGATACCTACAGC
GTGAGCTATGAGAAAGCGCCACGCTTCCCGAAGGGAGAAAGGCGGACAGGTATCCGGTAAGCGGCAGGGT
CGGAACAGGAGAGCGCACGAGGGAGCTTCCAGGGGGAAACGCCTGGTATCTTTATAGTCCTGTCGGGTTT
CGCCACCTCTGACTTGAGCGTCGATTTTTGTGATGCTCGTCAGGGGGGCGGAGCCTATGGAAAAACGCCA
GCAACGCGGCCTTTTTACGGTTCCTGGCCTTTTGCTGGCCTTTTGCTCACATGTTCTTTCCTGCGTTATC
CCCTGATTCTGTGGATAACCGTATTACCGCCTTTGAGTGAGCTGATACCGCTCGCCGCAGCCGAACGACC
GAGCGCAGCGAGTCAGTGAGCGAGGAAGCGGAAGAGCGCCTGATGCGGTATTTTCTCCTTACGCATCTGT
GCGGTATTTCACACCGCAATGGTGCACTCTCAGTACAATCTGCTCTGATGCCGCATAGTTAAGCCAGTAT
ACACTCCGCTATCGCTACGTGACTGGGTCATGGCTGCGCCCCGACACCCGCCAACACCCGCTGACGCGCC
CTGACGGGCTTGTCTGCTCCCGGCATCCGCTTACAGACAAGCTGTGACCGTCTCCGGGAGCTGCATGTGT
CAGAGGTTTTCACCGTCATCACCGAAACGCGCGAGGCAGCTGCGGTAAAGCTCATCAGCGTGGTCGTGAA
GCGATTCACAGATGTCTGCCTGTTCATCCGCGTCCAGCTCGTTGAGTTTCTCCAGAAGCGTTAATGTCTG
GCTTCTGATAAAGCGGGCCATGTTAAGGGCGGTTTTTTCCTGTTTGGTCACTGATGCCTCCGTGTAAGGG
GGATTTCTGTTCATGGGGGTAATGATACCGATGAAACGAGAGAGGATGCTCACGATACGGGTTACTGATG
ATGAACATGCCCGGTTACTGGAACGTTGTGAGGGTAAACAACTGGCGGTATGGATGCGGCGGGACCAGAG
AAAAATCACTCAGGGTCAATGCCAGCGCTTCGTTAATACAGATGTAGGTGTTCCACAGGGTAGCCAGCAG
CATCCTGCGATGCAGATCCGGAACATAATGGTGCAGGGCGCTGACTTCCGCGTTTCCAGACTTTACGAAA
CACGGAAACCGAAGACCATTCATGTTGTTGCTCAGGTCGCAGACGTTTTGCAGCAGCAGTCGCTTCACGT
TCGCTCGCGTATCGGTGATTCATTCTGCTAACCAGTAAGGCAACCCCGCCAGCCTAGCCGGGTCCTCAAC
GACAGGAGCACGATCATGCGCACCCGTGGGGCCGCCATGCCGGCGATAATGGCCTGCTTCTCGCCGAAAC
GTTTGGTGGCGGGACCAGTGACGAAGGCTTGAGCGAGGGCGTGCAAGATTCCGAATACCGCAAGCGACAG
GCCGATCATCGTCGCGCTCCAGCGAAAGCGGTCCTCGCCGAAAATGACCCAGAGCGCTGCCGGCACCTGT
CCTACGAGTTGCATGATAAAGAAGACAGTCATAAGTGCGGCGACGATAGTCATGCCCCGCGCCCACCGGA
AGGAGCTGACTGGGTTGAAGGCTCTCAAGGGCATCGGTCGAGATCCCGGTGCCTAATGAGTGAGCTAACT
TACATTAATTGCGTTGCGCTCACTGCCCGCTTTCCAGTCGGGAAACCTGTCGTGCCAGCTGCATTAATGA
ATCGGCCAACGCGCGGGGAGAGGCGGTTTGCGTATTGGGCGCCAGGGTGGTTTTTCTTTTCACCAGTGAG
ACGGGCAACAGCTGATTGCCCTTCACCGCCTGGCCCTGAGAGAGTTGCAGCAAGCGGTCCACGCTGGTTT
GCCCCAGCAGGCGAAAATCCTGTTTGATGGTGGTTAACGGCGGGATATAACATGAGCTGTCTTCGGTATC
GTCGTATCCCACTACCGAGATGTCCGCACCAACGCGCAGCCCGGACTCGGTAATGGCGCGCATTGCGCCC
AGCGCCATCTGATCGTTGGCAACCAGCATCGCAGTGGGAACGATGCCCTCATTCAGCATTTGCATGGTTT
GTTGAAAACCGGACATGGCACTCCAGTCGCCTTCCCGTTCCGCTATCGGCTGAATTTGATTGCGAGTGAG
ATATTTATGCCAGCCAGCCAGACGCAGACGCGCCGAGACAGAACTTAATGGGCCCGCTAACAGCGCGATT
TGCTGGTGACCCAATGCGACCAGATGCTCCACGCCCAGTCGCGTACCGTCTTCATGGGAGAAAATAATAC
TGTTGATGGGTGTCTGGTCAGAGACATCAAGAAATAACGCCGGAACATTAGTGCAGGCAGCTTCCACAGC
AATGGCATCCTGGTCATCCAGCGGATAGTTAATGATCAGCCCACTGACGCGTTGCGCGAGAAGATTGTGC
ACCGCCGCTTTACAGGCTTCGACGCCGCTTCGTTCTACCATCGACACCACCACGCTGGCACCCAGTTGAT
CGGCGCGAGATTTAATCGCCGCGACAATTTGCGACGGCGCGTGCAGGGCCAGACTGGAGGTGGCAACGCC
AATCAGCAACGACTGTTTGCCCGCCAGTTGTTGTGCCACGCGGTTGGGAATGTAATTCAGCTCCGCCATC
GCCGCTTCCACTTTTTCCCGCGTTTTCGCAGAAACGTGGCTGGCCTGGTTCACCACGCGGGAAACGGTCT
GATAAGAGACACCGGCATACTCTGCGACATCGTATAACGTTACTGGTTTCACATTCACCACCCTGAATTG
ACTCTCTTCCGGGCGCTATCATGCCATACCGCGAAAGGTTTTGCGCCATTCGATGGTGTCCGGGATCTCG
ACGCTCTCCCTTATGCG
